>Addgene plasmid #117594 | pEPOR2KN0022 | addgene full sequence | sequence record 228298 | Addgene NGS Result
GAACACTCTGTGCCGATGTATCACCTCTCGCAAGAATTCAAGCTTGGAGGTCAACATGGTGGAGCACGAC
ACTCTGGTCTACTCCAAAAATGTCAAAGATACAGTCTCAGAAGATCAAAGGGCTATTGAGACTTTTCAAC
AAAGGATAATTTCGGGAAACCTCCTCGGATTCCATTGCCCAGCTATCTGTCACTTCATCGAAAGGACAGT
AGAAAAGGAAGGTGGCTCCTACAAATGCCATCATTGCGATAAAGGAAAGGCTATCATTCAAGATCTCTCT
GCCGACAGTGGTCCCAAAGATGGACCCCCACCCACGAGGAGCATCGTGGAAAAAGAAGAGGTTCCAACCA
CGTCTACAAAGCAAGTGGATTGATGTGATAACATGGTGGAGCACGACACTCTGGTCTACTCCAAAAATGT
CAAAGATACAGTCTCAGAAGATCAAAGGGCTATTGAGACTTTTCAACAAAGGATAATTTCGGGAAACCTC
CTCGGATTCCATTGCCCAGCTATCTGTCACTTCATCGAAAGGACAGTAGAAAAGGAAGGTGGCTCCTACA
AATGCCATCATTGCGATAAAGGAAAGGCTATCATTCAAGATCTCTCTGCCGACAGTGGTCCCAAAGATGG
ACCCCCACCCACGAGGAGCATCGTGGAAAAAGAAGAGGTTCCAACCACGTCTACAAAGCAAGTGGATTGA
TGTGACATCTCCACTGACGTAAGGGATGACGCACAATCCCACTATCCTTCGCAAGACCCTTCCTCTATAT
AAGGAAGTTCATTTCATTTGGAGAGGACACGCTCGAGTATAAGAGCTCATTTTTACAACAATTACCAACA
ACAACAAACAACAAACAACATTACAATTACATTTACAATTATCGATACAATGGACAAGAAGTACTCCATT
GGGCTCGATATCGGCACAAACAGCGTCGGCTGGGCCGTCATTACGGACGAGTACAAGGTGCCGAGCAAAA
AATTCAAAGTTCTGGGCAATACCGATCGCCACAGCATAAAGAAGAACCTCATTGGCGCCCTCCTGTTCGA
CTCCGGGGAGACGGCCGAAGCCACGCGGCTCAAAAGAACAGCACGGCGCAGATATACCCGCAGAAAGAAT
CGGATCTGCTACCTGCAGGAGATCTTTAGTAATGAGATGGCTAAGGTGGATGACTCTTTCTTCCATAGGC
TGGAGGAGTCCTTTTTGGTGGAGGAGGATAAAAAGCACGAGCGCCACCCAATCTTTGGCAATATCGTGGA
CGAGGTGGCGTACCATGAAAAGTACCCAACCATATATCATCTGAGGAAGAAGCTTGTAGACAGTACTGAT
AAGGCTGACTTGCGGTTGATCTATCTCGCGCTGGCGCATATGATCAAATTTCGGGGACACTTCCTCATCG
AGGGGGACCTGAACCCAGACAACAGCGATGTCGACAAACTCTTTATCCAACTGGTTCAGACTTACAATCA
GCTTTTCGAAGAGAACCCGATCAACGCATCCGGAGTTGACGCCAAAGCAATCCTGAGCGCTAGGCTGTCC
AAATCCCGGCGGCTCGAAAACCTCATCGCACAGCTCCCTGGGGAGAAGAAGAACGGCCTGTTTGGTAATC
TTATCGCCCTGTCACTCGGGCTGACCCCCAACTTTAAATCTAACTTCGACCTGGCCGAAGATGCCAAGCT
TCAACTGAGCAAAGACACCTACGATGATGATCTCGACAATCTGCTGGCCCAGATCGGCGACCAGTACGCA
GACCTTTTTTTGGCGGCAAAGAACCTGTCAGACGCCATTCTGCTGAGTGATATTCTGCGAGTGAACACGG
AGATCACCAAAGCTCCGCTGAGCGCTAGTATGATCAAGCGCTATGATGAGCACCACCAAGACTTGACTTT
GCTGAAGGCCCTTGTCAGACAGCAACTGCCTGAGAAGTACAAGGAAATTTTCTTCGATCAGTCTAAAAAT
GGCTACGCCGGATACATTGACGGCGGAGCAAGCCAGGAGGAATTTTACAAATTTATTAAGCCCATCTTGG
AAAAAATGGACGGCACCGAGGAGCTGCTGGTAAAGCTTAACAGAGAAGATCTGTTGCGCAAACAGCGCAC
TTTCGACAATGGAAGCATCCCCCACCAGATTCACCTGGGCGAACTGCACGCTATCCTCAGGCGGCAAGAG
GATTTCTACCCCTTTTTGAAAGATAACAGGGAAAAGATTGAGAAAATCCTCACATTTCGGATACCCTACT
ATGTAGGCCCCCTCGCCCGGGGAAATTCCAGATTCGCGTGGATGACTCGCAAATCAGAAGAGACTATCAC
TCCCTGGAACTTCGAGGAAGTCGTGGATAAGGGGGCCTCTGCCCAGTCCTTCATCGAAAGGATGACTAAC
TTTGATAAAAATCTGCCTAACGAAAAGGTGCTTCCTAAACACTCTCTGCTGTACGAGTACTTCACAGTTT
ATAACGAGCTCACCAAGGTCAAATACGTCACAGAAGGGATGAGAAAGCCAGCATTCCTGTCTGGAGAGCA
GAAGAAAGCTATCGTGGACCTCCTCTTCAAGACGAACCGGAAAGTTACCGTGAAACAGCTCAAAGAAGAT
TATTTCAAAAAGATTGAATGTTTCGACTCTGTTGAAATCAGCGGAGTGGAGGATCGCTTCAACGCATCCC
TGGGAACGTATCACGATCTCCTGAAAATCATTAAAGACAAGGACTTCCTGGACAATGAGGAGAACGAGGA
CATTCTTGAGGACATTGTCCTCACCCTTACGTTGTTTGAAGATAGGGAGATGATTGAAGAACGCTTGAAA
ACTTACGCTCATCTCTTCGACGACAAAGTCATGAAACAGCTCAAGAGGCGCCGATATACAGGATGGGGGC
GGCTGTCAAGAAAACTGATCAATGGGATCCGAGACAAGCAGAGTGGAAAGACAATCCTGGATTTTCTTAA
GTCCGATGGATTTGCCAACCGGAACTTCATGCAGTTGATCCATGATGACTCTCTCACCTTTAAGGAGGAC
ATCCAGAAAGCACAAGTTTCTGGCCAGGGGGACAGTCTCCACGAGCACATCGCTAATCTTGCAGGTAGCC
CAGCTATCAAAAAGGGAATACTGCAGACCGTTAAGGTCGTGGATGAACTCGTCAAAGTAATGGGAAGGCA
TAAGCCCGAGAATATCGTTATCGAGATGGCCCGAGAGAACCAAACTACCCAGAAGGGACAGAAGAACAGT
AGGGAAAGGATGAAGAGGATTGAAGAGGGTATAAAAGAACTGGGGTCCCAAATCCTTAAGGAACACCCAG
TTGAAAACACCCAGCTTCAGAATGAGGCGCTCTACCTGTACTACCTGCAGAACGGCAGGGACATGTACGT
GGATCAGGAACTGGACATCAATCGGCTCTCCGACTACGACGTGGATCATATCGTGCCCCAGTCTTTTCTC
AAAGATGATTCTATTGATAATAAAGTGTTGACAAGATCCGATAAAAATAGAGGGAAGAGTGATAACGTCC
CCTCAGAAGAAGTTGTCAAGAAAATGAAAAATTATTGGCGGCAGCTGCTGAACGCCAAACTGATCACACA
ACGGAAGTTCGATAATCTGACTAAGGCTGAACGAGGTGGCCTGTCTGAGTTGGATAAAGCCGGCTTCATC
AAAAGGCAGCTTGTTGAGACACGCCAGATCACCAAGCACGTGGCCCAAATTCTCGATTCACGCATGAACA
CCAAGTACGATGAAAATGACAAACTGATTCGAGAGGTGAAAGTTATTACTCTGAAGTCTAAGCTGGTTTC
AGATTTCAGAAAGGACTTTCAGTTTTATAAGGTGAGAGAGATCAACAATTACCACCATGCGCATGATGCC
TACCTGAATGCAGTGGTAGGCACTGCACTTATCAAAAAATATCCCGCGCTTGAATCTGAATTTGTTTACG
GAGACTATAAAGTGTACGATGTTAGGAAAATGATCGCAAAGTCTGAGCAGGAAATAGGCAAGGCCACCGC
TAAGTACTTCTTTTACAGCAATATTATGAATTTTTTCAAGACCGAGATTACACTGGCCAATGGAGAGATT
CGGAAGGCACCACTTATCGAAACAAACGGAGAAACAGGAGAAATCGTGTGGGACAAGGGTAGGGATTTCG
CGACAGTCCGGAAGGTCCTGTCCATGCCGCAGGTGAACATCGTTAAAAAGACCGAAGTACAGACCGGAGG
CTTCTCCAAGGAAAGTATCCTCCCGAAAAGGAACAGCGACAAGCTGATCGCACGCAAAAAAGATTGGGAC
CCCAAGAAATACGGCGGATTCGATTCTCCTACAGTCGCTTACAGTGTACTGGTTGTGGCCAAAGTGGAGA
AAGGGAAGTCTAAAAAACTCAAAAGCGTCAAGGAACTGCTGGGCATCACAATCATGGAGCGATCAAGCTT
CGAAAAAAACCCCATCGACTTTCTCGAGGCGAAAGGATATAAAGAGGTCAAAAAAGACCTCATCATTAAG
CTTCCCAAGTACTCTCTCTTTGAGCTTGAAAACGGCCGGAAACGAATGCTCGCTAGTGCGGGCGAGCTGC
AGAAAGGTAACGAGCTGGCACTGCCCTCTAAATACGTTAATTTCTTGTATCTGGCCAGCCACTATGAAAA
GCTCAAAGGATCTCCCGAAGATAATGAGCAGAAGCAGCTGTTCGTGGAACAACACAAACACTACCTTGAT
GAGATCATCGAGCAAATAAGCGAATTCTCCAAAAGAGTGATCCTCGCCGACGCTAACCTCGATAAGGTGC
TTTCTGCTTACAATAAGCACAGGGATAAGCCCATCAGGGAGCAGGCAGAAAACATTATCCACTTGTTTAC
TCTGACCAACTTGGGCGCGCCTGCAGCCTTCAAGTACTTCGACACCACCATAGACAGAAAGCGGTACACC
TCTACAAAGGAGGTCCTGGACGCCACACTGATTCATCAGTCAATTACGGGGCTCTATGAAACAAGAATCG
ACCTCTCTCAGCTCGGTGGAGACAGCAGGGCTGACCCCAAGAAGAAGAGGAAGGTGGGTTCGATGGTGAG
CAAGGGCGAGGAGCTGTTCACCGGGGTGGTGCCCATCCTGGTCGAGCTGGACGGCGACGTAAACGGCCAC
AAGTTCAGCGTGTCCGGCGAGGGCGAGGGCGATGCCACCTACGGCAAGCTGACCCTGAAGTTCATCTGCA
CCACCGGCAAGCTGCCCGTGCCCTGGCCCACCCTCGTGACCACCTTCGGCTACGGCCTGCAGTGCTTCGC
CCGCTACCCCGACCACATGAAGCAGCACGACTTCTTCAAGTCCGCCATGCCCGAAGGCTACGTCCAGGAG
CGCACCATCTTCTTCAAGGACGACGGCAACTACAAGACCCGCGCCGAGGTGAAGTTCGAGGGCGACACCC
TGGTGAACCGCATCGAGCTGAAGGGCATCGACTTCAAGGAGGACGGCAACATCCTGGGGCACAAGCTGGA
GTACAACTACAACAGCCACAACGTCTATATCATGGCCGACAAGCAGAAGAACGGCATCAAGGTGAACTTC
AAGATCCGCCACAACATCGAGGACGGCAGCGTGCAGCTCGCCGACCACTACCAGCAGAACACCCCCATCG
GCGACGGCCCCGTGCTGCTGCCCGACAACCACTACCTGAGCTACCAGTCCGCCCTGAGCAAAGACCCCAA
CGAGAAGCGCGATCACATGGTCCTGCTGGAGTTCGTGACCGCCGCCGGGATCACTCTCGGCATGGACGAG
CTGTACAAGTGAGCTTGTCAAGCAGATCGTTCAAACATTTGGCAATAAAGTTTCTTAAGATTGAATCCTG
TTGCCGGTCTTGCGATGATTATCATATAATTTCTGTTGAATTACGTTAAGCATGTAATAATTAACATGTA
ATGCATGACGTTATTTATGAGATGGGTTTTTATGATTAGAGTCCCGCAATTATACATTTAATACGCGATA
GAAAACAAAATATAGCGCGCAAACTAGGATAAATTATCGCGCGCGGTGTCATCTATGTTACTAGATCGAC
GCTACTAGAATTCGAGCTCGGAGCATCTTCATTCTTAAGATATGAAGATAATCTTCAAAAGGCCCCTGGG
AATCTGAAAGAAGAGAAGCAGGCCCATTTATATGGGAAAGAACAATAGTATTTCTTATATAGGCCCATTT
AAGTTGAAAACAATCTTCAAAAGTCCCACATCGCTTAGATAAGAAAACGAAGCTGAGTTTATATACAGCT
AGAGTCGAAGTAGTGATTGCCGTTAATTTGAGAGTCCAGTTTTAGAGCTAGAAATAGCAAGTTAAAATAA
GGCTAGTCCGTTATCAACTTGAAAAAGTGGCACCGAGTCGGTGCTTTTTTTCTAGACCCAGCTTTCTTGT
ACAAAGTTGGCATTACGCTTTACGAGGATGCACATGTGACCGAGGGACACGAAGTGATCCGTTTAAACTA
TCAGTGTTTGACAGGATATATTGGCGGGTAAACCTAAGAGAAAAGAGCGTTTATTAGAATAATCGGATAT
TTAAAAGGGCGTGAAAAGGTTTATCCGTTCGTCCATTTGTATGTGCATGCCAACCACAGGGTTCCCCTCG
GGAGTCAGCCGTGCGGCTGCATGAAATCCTGGCCGGTTTGTCTGATGCCAAGCTGGCGGCCTGGCCGGCC
AGCTTGGCCGCTGAAGAAACCGAGCGCCGCCGTCTAAAAAGGTGATGTGTATTTGAGTAAAACAGCTTGC
GTCATGCGGTCGCTGCGTATATGATGCGATGAGTAAATAAACAAATACGCAAGGGGAACGCATGAAGGTT
ATCGCTGTACTTAACCAGAAAGGCGGGTCAGGCAAGACGACCATCGCAACCCATCTAGCCCGCGCCCTGC
AACTCGCCGGGGCCGATGTTCTGTTAGTCGATTCCGATCCCCAGGGCAGTGCCCGCGATTGGGCGGCCGT
GCGGGAAGATCAACCGCTAACCGTTGTCGGCATCGACCGCCCGACGATTGACCGCGACGTGAAGGCCATC
GGCCGGCGCGACTTCGTAGTGATCGACGGAGCGCCCCAGGCGGCGGACTTGGCTGTGTCCGCGATCAAGG
CAGCCGACTTCGTGCTGATTCCGGTGCAGCCAAGCCCTTACGACATATGGGCCACCGCCGACCTGGTGGA
GCTGGTTAAGCAGCGCATTGAGGTCACGGATGGAAGGCTACAAGCGGCCTTTGTCGTGTCGCGGGCGATC
AAAGGCACGCGCATCGGCGGTGAGGTTGCCGAGGCGCTGGCCGGGTACGAGCTGCCCATTCTTGAGTCCC
GTATCACGCAGCGCGTGAGCTACCCAGGCACTGCCGCCGCCGGCACAACCGTTCTTGAATCAGAACCCGA
GGGCGACGCTGCCCGCGAGGTCCAGGCGCTGGCCGCTGAAATTAAATCAAAACTCATTTGAGTTAATGAG
GTAAAGAGAAAATGAGCAAAAGCACAAACACGCTAAGTGCCGGCCGTCCGAGCGCACGCAGCAGCAAGGC
TGCAACGTTGGCCAGCCTGGCAGACACGCCAGCCATGAAGCGGGTCAACTTTCAGTTGCCGGCGGAGGAT
CACACCAAGCTGAAGATGTACGCGGTACGCCAAGGCAAGACCATTACCGAGCTGCTATCTGAATACATCG
CGCAGCTACCAGAGTAAATGAGCAAATGAATAAATGAGTAGATGAATTTTAGCGGCTAAAGGAGGCGGCA
TGGAAAATCAAGAACAACCAGGCACCGACGCCGTGGAATGCCCCATGTGTGGAGGAACGGGCGGTTGGCC
AGGCGTAAGCGGCTGGGTTGTCTGCCGGCCCTGCAATGGCACTGGAACCCCCAAGCCCGAGGAATCGGCG
TGAGCGGTCGCAAACCATCCGGCCCGGTACAAATCGGCGCGGCGCTGGGTGATGACCTGGTGGAGAAGTT
GAAGGCCGCGCAGGCCGCCCAGCGGCAACGCATCGAGGCAGAAGCACGCCCCGGTGAATCGTGGCAAGCG
GCCGCTGATCGAATCCGCAAAGAATCCCGGCAACCGCCGGCAGCCGGTGCGTCGTCGATTAGGAAGCCGC
CCAAGGGCGACGAGCAACCAGATTTTTTCGTTCCGATGCTCTATGACGTGGGCACCCGCGATAGTCGCAG
CATCATGGACGTGGCCGTTTTCCGTCTGTCGAAGCGTGACCGACGAGCTGGCGAGGTGATCCGCTACGAG
CTTCCAGACGGGCACGTAGAGGTTTCCGCAGGGCCGGCCGGCATGGCCAGTGTGTGGGATTACGACCTGG
TACTGATGGCGGTTTCCCATCTAACCGAATCCATGAACCGATACCGGGAAGGGAAGGGAGACAAGCCCGG
CCGCGTGTTCCGTCCACACGTTGCGGACGTACTCAAGTTCTGCCGGCGAGCCGATGGCGGAAAGCAGAAA
GACGACCTGGTAGAAACCTGCATTCGGTTAAACACCACGCACGTTGCCATGCAGCGTACGAAGAAGGCCA
AGAACGGCCGCCTGGTGACGGTATCCGAGGGTGAAGCCTTGATTAGCCGCTACAAGATCGTAAAGAGCGA
AACCGGGCGGCCGGAGTACATCGAGATCGAGCTAGCTGATTGGATGTACCGCGAGATTACAGAAGGCAAG
AACCCGGACGTGCTGACGGTTCACCCCGATTACTTTTTGATCGATCCCGGCATCGGCCGTTTTCTCTACC
GCCTGGCACGCCGCGCCGCAGGCAAGGCAGAAGCCAGATGGTTGTTCAAGACGATCTACGAACGCAGTGG
CAGCGCCGGAGAGTTCAAGAAGTTCTGTTTCACCGTGCGCAAGCTGATCGGGTCAAATGACCTGCCGGAG
TACGATTTGAAGGAGGAGGCGGGGCAGGCTGGCCCGATCCTAGTCATGCGCTACCGCAACCTGATCGAGG
GCGAAGCATCCGCCGGTTCCTAATGTACGGAGCAGATGCTAGGGCAAATTGCCCTAGCAGGGGAAAAAGG
TCGAAAAAGCTTCTTTCCTGTGGATAGCACGTACATTGGGAACCCAAAGCCGTACATTGGGAACCGGAAC
CCGTACATTGGGAACCCAAAGCCGTACATTGGGAACCGGTCACACATGTAAGTGACTGATATAAAAGAGA
AAAAAGGCGATTTTTCCGCCTAAAACTCTTTAAAACTTATTAAAACTCTTAAAACCCGCCTGGCCTGTGC
ATAACTGTCTGGCCAGCGCACAGCCGAACAGCTGCAAAAAGCGCCCACATCAAGGCTCCGAGTGCGCGGA
ACCCCTATTTGTTTATTTTTCTAAATACATTCAAATATGTATCCGCTCATGAGACAATAACCCKGMTGGC
CTGTGCATAACTGTCTGGCCAGCGCACAGCCGAACAGCTGCAAAAAGCGCCCACATCAAGGCTCCGAGTG
CGCGGAACCCCTATTTGTTTATTTTTCTAAATACATTCAAATATGTATCCGCTCATGAGACAATAACCCT
GATAAATGCTTCAATAATATTGAAAAAGGAAGAGTATGGCTAAAATGAGAATATCACCGGAATTGAAAAA
ACTGATCGAAAAATACCGCTGCGTAAAAGATACGGAAGGAATGTCTCCTGCTAAGGTATATAAGCTGGTG
GGAGAAAATGAAAACCTATATTTAAAAATGACGGACAGCCGGTATAAAGGGACCACCTATGATGTGGAAC
GGGAAAAGGACATGATGCTATGGCTGGAAGGAAAGCTGCCTGTTCCAAAGGTCCTGCACTTTGAACGGCA
TGATGGCTGGAGCAATCTGCTCATGAGTGAGGCCGATGGCGTCCTTTGCTCGGAAGAGTATGAAGATGAA
CAAAGCCCTGAAAAGATTATCGAGCTGTATGCGGAGTGCATCAGGCTCTTTCACTCCATCGACATATCGG
ATTGTCCCTATACGAATAGCTTAGACAGCCGCTTAGCCGAATTGGATTACTTACTGAATAACGATCTGGC
CGATGTGGATTGCGAAAACTGGGAAGAGGACACTCCATTTAAAGATCCGCGCGAGCTGTATGATTTTTTA
AAGACGGAAAAGCCCGAAGAGGAACTTGTCTTTTCCCACGGCGACCTGGGAGACAGCAACATCTTTGTGA
AAGATGGCAAAGTAAGTGGCTTTATTGATCTTGGGAGAAGCGGCAGGGCGGACAAGTGGTATGACATTGC
CTTCTGCGTCCGGTCGCTCAGGGAGGATATCGGGGAAGAACAGTATGTCGAGCTATTTTTTGACTTACTG
GGGATCAAGCCTGATTGGGAGAAAATAAAATATTATATTTTACTGGATGAATTGTTTTAGCTGTCAGACC
AAGTTTACTCATATATACTTTAGATTGATTTAAAACTTCATTTTTAATTTAAAAGGATCTAGGTGAAGAT
CCTTTTTGATAATCTCATGACCAAAATCCCTTAACGTGAGTTTTCGTTCCACTGAGCGTCAGACCCCGTA
GAAAAGATCAAAGGATCTTCTTGAGATCCTTTTTTTCTGCGCGTAATCTGCTGCTTGCAAACAAAAAAAC
CACCGCTACCAGCGGTGGTTTGTTTGCCGGATCAAGAGCTACCAACTCTTTTTCCGAAGGTAACTGGCTT
CAGCAGAGCGCAGATACCAAATACTGTTCTTCTAGTGTAGCCGTAGTTAGGCCACCACTTCAAGAACTCT
GTAGCACCGCCTACATACCTCGCTCTGCTAATCCTGTTACCAGTGGCTGCTGCCAGTGGCGATAAGTCGT
GTCTTACCGGGTTGGACTCAAGACGATAGTTACCGGATAAGGCGCAGCGGTCGGGCTGAACGGGGGGTTC
GTGCACACAGCCCAGCTTGGAGCGAACGACCTACACCGAACTGAGATACCTACAGCGTGAGCTATGAGAA
AGCGCCACGCTTCCCGAAGGGAGAAAGGCGGACAGGTATCCGGTAAGCGGCAGGGTCGGAACAGGAGAGC
GCACGAGGGAGCTTCCAGGGGGAAACGCCTGGTATCTTTATAGTCCTGTCGGGTTTCGCCACCTCTGACT
TGAGCGTCGATTTTTGTGATGCTCGTCAGGGGGGCGGAGCCTATGGAAAAACGCCAGCAACGCGGCCTTT
TTACGGTTCCTGCTCGGATCTGTTGGACCGGACAGTAGTCATGGTTGATGGGCTGCCTGTATCGAGTGGT
GATTTTGTGCCGAGCTGCCGGTCGGGGAGCTGTTGGCTGGCTGGTGGCAGGATATATTGTGGTGTAAACA
AATTGACGCTTAGACAACTTAATAACACATTGCGGACGTTTTTAATGTACTGGGGTT
Features (pLannotate 1.2.2; 16 found; start..end, strand, type, name):
    127..803     +  promoter       CaMV 35S promoter (enhanced): cauliflower mosaic virus 35S promoter with a duplicated enhancer region
    828..881     +  misc_feature   TMV Ω: translational enhancer from the tobacco mosaic virus 5'-leader sequence (Gallie et al., 1988)
    890..4993    +  CDS            Cas9: Cas9 (Csn1) endonuclease from the Streptococcus pyogenes Type II CRISPR/Cas system generates RNA-guided double strand breaks in DNA
   5033..5749    +  CDS            EYFP: EYFP is a basic (constitutively fluorescent) green/yellow fluorescent protein published in 1996, derived from Aequorea victoria. It is reported to be a very rapidly-maturing weak dimer with high acid sensitivity.
   5765..6017    +  terminator     NOS terminator: nopaline synthase terminator and poly(A) signal
   6269..6344    +  misc_RNA       gRNA scaffold: guide RNA scaffold for the Streptococcus pyogenes CRISPR/Cas9 system
   6356..6377    -  protein_bind   attB2 (fragment): mutant version of attB; recombination site for the Gateway® BP reaction BP Clonase™
   6449..6473    +  misc_feature   RB T-DNA repeat: right border repeat from nopaline C58 T-DNA
   6782..7411    +  CDS            pVS1 StaA: stability protein from the Pseudomonas plasmid pVS1 (Heeb et al., 2000)
   7840..8913    +  CDS            pVS1 RepA: replication protein from the Pseudomonas plasmid pVS1 (Heeb et al., 2000)
   8979..9173    +  rep_origin     pVS1 oriV: origin of replication for the Pseudomonas plasmid pVS1 (Heeb et al., 2000)
   9235..9303    +  promoter       AmpR promoter (fragment): bla
   9381..9485    +  promoter       AmpR promoter: bla
   9486..10280   +  CDS            KanR: aminoglycoside phosphotransferase; aphA-3; confers resistance to kanamycin
  10451..11039   +  rep_origin     ori: high-copy-number ColE1/pMB1/pBR322/pUC origin of replication
  11175..11199   +  misc_feature   LB T-DNA repeat: left border repeat from nopaline C58 T-DNA
