[The description below was written by a language model from this plasmid's Addgene catalogue record and pLannotate feature annotations shown in this document.]
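Description:
pEPOR2KN0022 is a Level 2 MoClo (Golden Gate) binary plant expression construct of about 11.3 kb, built in the pICSL4723 backbone by BpiI-based assembly of two Level 1 transcription units; the BpiI sites were destroyed during cloning. The backbone carries a high-copy ColE1/pUC-type origin for propagation in E. coli. It also carries the pVS1 replication and stability functions (oriV, RepA, StaA), which are commonly used to maintain binary vectors in Agrobacterium. Selection in bacteria is by kanamycin, through an aminoglycoside phosphotransferase gene driven by a bla promoter. Nopaline-type left and right T-DNA border repeats flank the payload, marking the segment that would be transferred into plant cells during Agrobacterium-mediated delivery.

Within the T-DNA, the first cassette uses an enhanced CaMV 35S promoter with a duplicated enhancer and the TMV Ω translational leader to express Sp-eCas9 1.0, an enhanced-specificity variant of Streptococcus pyogenes Cas9. The feature table shows an EYFP coding sequence directly downstream of Cas9 and ahead of the NOS terminator, which suggests a fluorescent fusion, although the catalogue fields do not mention it. The second cassette is described as an Arabidopsis U6-26 promoter driving a single guide RNA against NbPDS, presumably the Nicotiana benthamiana phytoene desaturase gene. Only the S. pyogenes guide RNA scaffold was annotated automatically, so the U6 promoter and spacer are known from the record text alone. No plant selectable marker is annotated. The construct comes from a toolkit assembled to compare the efficiency and specificity of different Cas nucleases for targeted mutagenesis in plants.
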