Addgene plasmid #117594: pEPOR2KN0022
Purpose: Level2 MoClo construct, containing level1 plant expression cassettes for Sp-eCas9 1.0(pEPOR1CB0010) and sgRNA_NbPDS(pEPOR1CB0114)
Depositing lab: Nicola Patron. Depositing organization: Earlham Institute. Publication: Comparison of efficiency and specificity of CRISPR-associated (Cas) nucleases in plants: An expanded toolkit for precision genome engineering. Raitskin O, Schudoma C, West A, Patron NJ. PLoS One. 2019 Feb 27;14(2):e0211598. doi: 10.1371/journal.pone.0211598. eCollection 2019. PubMed 30811422.
Backbone
  Vector backbone: pICSL4723
  Vector type: Plant Expression
Growth in bacteria
  Bacterial resistance: Kanamycin, 50 μg/mL
  Growth temperature: 37°C
  Growth strain: DH5alpha
  Copy number: High Copy
Gene/Insert
  Gene/Insert name: [35S:Sp-eCas9 1.0(pEPOR1CB0010) ] +[AtU6-26:sgRNA]
  Species: Synthetic
  Cloning method: Restriction Enzyme; 5′ cloning site BpiI (destroyed during cloning); 3′ cloning site BpiI (destroyed during cloning)
Terms and licenses: Academic/Nonprofit Terms; Industry Terms: Not Available to Industry
Depositor comments: Please visit https://www.biorxiv.org/content/early/2018/09/20/422766 for BioRxiv preprint
How to cite: pEPOR2KN0022 was a gift from Nicola Patron (Addgene plasmid # 117594 ; http://n2t.net/addgene:117594 ; RRID:Addgene_117594)
